>Addgene plasmid #48311 | pET MBP TEV expression vector with BrioBrick polypromoter restriction sites (14-Q) | depositor full sequence | sequence record 69793 | Full Sequence
GGCACCATGCATCGATCCCGCGAAATGCGGCCGCTTAATTAAGGCATCAAATAAAACGAAAGGCTCAGTC
GAAAGACTGGGCCTTTCGTTTTATCTGTTGTTTGTCGGTGAGTCCTTCCAGTCTGGGCGAAAGCGCGGTC
GATCAAATTAAGCAGAAGGCCATCCTGACGGATGGCCTTTTTGCGTTTCTATCGATCCCGCGAAATTAAT
ACGACTCACTATAGGCCCCTCTAGAAATAATTTTGTTTAACTTTAAGAAGGAGATATACCATGGGTTCTT
CTGGTTCTAAAATCGAAGAAGGTAAACTGGTAATCTGGATTAACGGCGATAAAGGCTATAACGGTCTCGC
TGAAGTCGGTAAGAAATTCGAGAAAGATACCGGAATTAAAGTCACCGTTGAGCATCCGGATAAACTGGAA
GAGAAATTCCCACAGGTTGCGGCAACTGGCGATGGCCCTGACATTATCTTCTGGGCACACGACCGCTTTG
GTGGCTACGCTCAATCTGGCCTGTTGGCTGAAATCACCCCGGACAAAGCGTTCCAGGACAAGCTGTATCC
GTTTACCTGGGATGCCGTACGTTACAACGGCAAGCTGATTGCTTACCCGATCGCTGTTGAAGCGTTATCG
CTGATTTATAACAAAGATCTGCTGCCGAACCCGCCAAAAACCTGGGAAGAGATCCCGGCGCTGGATAAAG
AACTGAAAGCGAAAGGTAAGAGCGCGCTGATGTTCAACCTGCAAGAACCGTACTTCACCTGGCCGCTGAT
TGCTGCTGACGGGGGTTATGCGTTCAAGTATGAAAACGGCAAGTACGACATTAAAGACGTGGGCGTGGAT
AACGCTGGCGCGAAAGCGGGTCTGACCTTCCTGGTTGACCTGATTAAAAACAAACACATGAATGCAGACA
CCGATTACTCCATCGCAGAAGCTGCCTTTAATAAAGGCGAAACAGCGATGACCATCAACGGCCCGTGGGC
ATGGTCCAACATCGACACCAGCAAAGTGAATTATGGTGTAACGGTACTGCCGACCTTCAAGGGTCAACCA
TCCAAACCGTTCGTTGGCGTGCTGAGCGCAGGTATTAACGCCGCCAGTCCGAACAAAGAGCTGGCAAAAG
AGTTCCTCGAAAACTATCTGCTGACTGATGAAGGTCTGGAAGCGGTTAATAAAGACAAACCGCTGGGTGC
CGTAGCGCTGAAGTCTTACGAGGAAGAGTTGGCGAAAGATCCACGTATTGCCGCCACTATGGAAAACGCC
CAGAAAGGTGAAATCATGCCGAACATCCCGCAGATGTCCGCTTTCTGGTATGCCGTGCGTACTGCGGTGA
TCAACGCCGCCAGCGGTCGTCAGACTGTCGATGAAGCCCTGAAAGACGCGCAGACTAATGAAAACCTGTA
CTTCCAATCCAATATTGGAAGTGGATAACTGGCTGCTGCCACCGCTGAGCATAGCATAACCCCTTGGGGC
CTCTAAACGGGTCTTGAGGGGTTTTTTGCTGAAAGGAGGAACTATATCAAGTCCCGAAGTAGCTGTCAGA
CTGCTGGCGACCGCCGCAACTAGTGGCGTCATGCGTGCCGTATGGTCTTTCGCCTGTAGACGCCCTACAA
GCCGTACTAAAGTGGAAAGACCCGCAAAAGGTATCGCGATCGCCCTGCAGGGAACTATATCCGACTAGTA
GCCCGCCTAATGAGCGGGCTTTTTTTTAATTCCCCTATTTGTTTATTTTTCTAAATACATTCAAATATGT
ATCCGCTCATGAGACAATAACCCTGATAAATGCTTCGAAAAAGGAAGAGTATGAGTATTCAACATTTCCG
TGTCGCCCTTATTCCCTTTTTTGCGGCATTTTGCCTTCCTGTTTTTGCTCACCCAGAAACGCTCGTGAAA
GTAAAAGACGCAGAGGACCAATTGGGGGCACGAGTGGGATACATAGAACTGGACTTGAATAGCGGTAAAA
TCCTTGAGAGTTTTCGCCCTGAAGAGCGTTTTCCAATGATGAGCACTTTCAAAGTTCTGCTATGTGGAGC
AGTATTATCCCGTGTAGATGCGGGGCAAGAGCAACTCGGACGACGAATACACTATTCGCAGAATGACTTG
GTTGAATACTCCCCAGTGACAGAAAAGCACCTTACGGACGGAATGACGGTAAGAGAATTATGTAGTGCCG
CCATAACGATGAGTGATAACACTGCGGCGAACTTACTTCTGACAACCATCGGTGGACCGAAGGAATTAAC
CGCTTTTTTGCACAATATGGGAGACCATGTAACTCGCCTTGACCGTTGGGAACCAGAACTGAATGAAGCC
ATACCAAACGACGAGCGAGACACCACAATGCCTGCGGCAATGGCAACAACATTACGCAAACTATTAACTG
GCGAACTACTTACTCTGGCTTCACGGCAACAATTAATAGACTGGCTTGAAGCGGATAAAGTTGCAGGACC
ACTACTGCGTTCGGCACTTCCTGCTGGCTGGTTTATTGCTGATAAATCTGGGGCAGGAGAGCGTGGTTCA
CGGGGTATCATTGCCGCACTTGGACCAGATGGTAAGCCTTCCCGTATCGTAGTTATCTACACGACGGGTA
GTCAGGCAACTATGGACGAACGAAATAGACAGATTGCTGAAATAGGGGCTTCACTGATTAAGCATTGGTA
AACCGATACAATTAAAGGCTCCTTTTGGAGCCTTTTTTTTTGGACGGACCGGTAGAAAAGATCAAAGGAT
CTTCTTGAGATCCTTTTTTTCTGCGCGTAATCTGCTGCTTGCAAACAAAAAAACCACCGCTACCAGCGGT
GGTTTGTTTGCCGGATCAAGAGCTACCAACTCTTTTTCCGAAGGTAACTGGCTTCAGCAGAGCGCAGATA
CCAAATACTGTCCTTCTAGTGTAGCCGTAGTTAGGCCACCACTTCAAGAACTCTGTAGCACCGCCTACAT
ACCTCGCTCTGCTAATCCTGTTACCAGTGGCTGCTGCCAGTGGCGATAAGTCGTGTCTTACCGGGTTGGA
CTCAAGACGATAGTTACCGGATAAGGCGCAGCGGTCGGGCTGAACGGGGGGTTCGTGCACACAGCCCAGC
TTGGAGCGAACGACCTACACCGAACTGAGATACCTACAGCGTGAGCTATGAGAAAGCGCCACGCTTCCCG
AAGGGAGAAAGGCGGACAGGTATCCGGTAAGCGGCAGGGTCGGAACAGGAGAGCGCACGAGGGAGCTTCC
AGGGGGAAACGCCTGGTATCTTTATAGTCCTGTCGGGTTTCGCCACCTCTGACTTGAGCGTCGATTTTTG
TGATGCTCGTCAGGGGGGCGGAGCCTATGGAAAAACGCCAGCAACGCGGCCTTTTTACGGTTCCTGGCCT
TTTGCTGGCCTTTTGCTCACATGTTCTTTCCTGCGTTATCCCCTGATTCTGTGGATAACCGTATTACCGC
CTTTGAGTGAGCTGATACCGCTCGCCGCAGCCGAACGACCGAGCGCAGCGAGTCAGTGAGCGAGGAAGCG
GAAGAGCGCCTGATGCGGTATTTTCTCCTTACGCATCTGTGCGGTATTTCACACCGCAATGGTGCACTCT
CAGTACAATCTGCTCTGATGCCGCATAGTTAAGCCAGTATACACTCCGCTATCGCTACGTGACTGGGTCA
TGGCTGCGCCCCGACACCCGCCAACACCCGCTGACGCGCCCTGACGGGCTTGTCTGCTCCCGGCATCCGC
TTACAGACAAGCTGTGACCGTCTCCGGGAGCTGCATGTGTCAGAGGTTTTCACCGTCATCACCGAAACGC
GCGAGGCAGCTGCGGTAAAGCTCATCAGCGTGGTCGTGAAGCGATTCACAGATGTCTGCCTGTTCATCCG
CGTCCAGCTCGTTGAGTTTCTCCAGAAGCGTTAATGTCTGGCTTCTGATAAAGCGGGCCATGTTAAGGGC
GGTTTTTTCCTGTTTGGTCACTGATGCCTCCGTGTAAGGGGGATTTCTGTTCATGGGGTAATGATACCGA
TGAAACGAGAGAGGATGCTCACGATACGGGTTACTGATGATGAACATGCCCGGTTACTGGAACGTTGTGA
GGGTAAACAACTGGCGGTATGGATGCGGCGGGACCAGAGAAAAATCACTCAGGGTCAATGCCAGCGCTTC
GTTAATACAGATGTAGGTGTT
Features (pLannotate 1.2.2; 15 found; start..end, strand, type, name):
     48..94      +  terminator     rrnB T1 terminator: transcription terminator T1 from the E. coli rrnB gene
    154..181     +  terminator     rrnB T2 terminator: transcription terminator T2 from the E. coli rrnB gene
    207..225     +  promoter       T7 promoter: promoter for bacteriophage T7 RNA polymerase
    242..264     +  RBS            RBS: efficient ribosome binding site from bacteriophage T7 gene 10 (Olins and Rangwala, 1989)
    289..1386    +  CDS            MBP: maltose binding protein from E. coli; malE (mutated); This version of the gene does not encode a signal sequence, so MBP will remain in the cytosol.
   1390..1406    +  CDS            TEV site (fragment): tobacco etch virus (TEV) protease recognition and cleavage site
   1430..1448    +  CDS            SET1 (fragment): solubility-enhancement tag derived from T7 phage gene 10B
   1452..1498    +  terminator     T7 terminator: transcription terminator for bacteriophage T7 RNA polymerase
   1712..1786    +  promoter       AmpR promoter (fragment): bla
   1801..2658    +  CDS            bla: BLAT_ECOLX - Experimental evidence at protein level: Swiss-Prot protein existence level 1. TEM-type are the most prevalent beta-lactamases in enterobacteria; they hydrolyze the beta-lactam bond in susceptible beta-lactam antibiotics, thus conferring resistance to penicillins and cephalosporins. TEM-3 and TEM-4 are capable of hydrolyzing cefotaxime and ceftazidime. TEM-5 is capable of hydrolyzing ceftazidime. TEM-6 is capable of hydrolyzing ceftazidime and aztreonam. TEM-8/CAZ-2, TEM- 16/CAZ-7 and TEM-24/CAZ-6 are markedly active against ceftazidime. IRT- 4 shows resistance to beta-lactamase in
   2665..2704    +  terminator     fd terminator: central terminator from bacteriophage fd (Otsuka and Kunisawa, 1982)
   2735..3323    +  rep_origin     ori: high-copy-number ColE1/pMB1/pBR322/pUC origin of replication
   3509..3648    -  misc_feature   bom: basis of mobility region from pBR322
   3750..3941    -  CDS            rop: Rop protein, which maintains plasmids at low copy number; rop
   3981..4091    +  CDS            mbeC (fragment): MBEC_ECOLX - Experimental evidence at protein level: Swiss-Prot protein existence level 1. Required for efficient mobilization of ColE1 plasmid and is thus essential to promote the specific transfer of the plasmid during conjugation. Probably functions by inducing DNA bending, helping the MbeA relaxase to melt the DNA around the nic site and cleave the phosphodiester bond. Binds specifically double-stranded DNA (dsDNA) containing the ColE1 oriT but does not recognize the inverted repeat (IR). From Escherichia coli.
