[The description below was written by a language model from this plasmid's Addgene catalogue record and pLannotate feature annotations shown in this document.]
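Description:
pET MBP TEV expression vector with BioBrick polypromoter restriction sites (14-Q) is an empty 4,151 bp pET-derived bacterial expression backbone intended for ligation-independent cloning (LIC) of an open reading frame behind an N-terminal, TEV-cleavable maltose binding protein tag. It replicates in E. coli from a ColE1/pMB1-type origin accompanied by the pBR322 bom region and the rop gene, consistent with the catalogue's low-copy designation, and is selected with ampicillin through a TEM-type bla cassette followed by an fd terminator.

The expression unit begins with rrnB T1 and T2 terminators that insulate it from upstream transcription, followed by a T7 promoter, the phage T7 gene 10 ribosome binding site, a signal-sequence-free (cytosolic) MBP coding sequence, a TEV protease site and a T7 terminator. The short "SET1" and partial TEV annotations around the cloning junction are fragment matches and probably reflect the LIC site region rather than functional tags. The vector is linearised with SspI and treated with T4 polymerase so that a PCR product carrying matching LIC overhangs anneals in frame after the TEV site, allowing MBP to be removed after purification.

As a Series-14 "polypromoter" vector, it deliberately lacks the lac operator after the T7 promoter, and none is annotated. The depositor reports that repeated LacO elements destabilised multi-gene plasmids in standard expression strains. Removing LacO permits BioBrick-style subcloning of several cassettes, each with its own T7 promoter and RBS, into one plasmid for co-expression of multi-protein complexes. This avoids the uneven expression seen with polycistronic messages, at the cost of substantial leaky expression.
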