Addgene plasmid #48311: pET MBP TEV expression vector with BrioBrick polypromoter restriction sites (14-Q)
Purpose: (Empty Backbone)
Depositing lab: Scott Gradia. Depositing organization: University of California, Berkeley.
Backbone
  Vector backbone: pET
  Backbone size (bp): 4151
  Vector type: Bacterial Expression
  Tag / fusion protein: MBP (N terminal on backbone)
Growth in bacteria
  Bacterial resistance: Ampicillin, 100 μg/mL
  Growth temperature: 37°C
  Growth strain: XL1 Blue
  Copy number: Low Copy
Gene/Insert
  Gene/Insert name: None
Terms and licenses: Academic/Nonprofit Terms; Industry Terms: Not Available to Industry
Depositor comments: This plasmid is an empty vector to be used with a LIC cloning protocol. It has a TEV cleavable MBP tag on the N-terminus and Amp resistance. To clone into this vector, add LIC fusion tags to the 5' end of your PCR primers. Forward - 5'TACTTCCAATCCAATGCA3' Reverse - 5'TTATCCACTTCCAATGTTATTA3' Linearize the plasmid with SspI and gel purify. When digesting the DNA with T4 polymerase for LIC, use dCTP for insert and dGTP for vector. The Series-14 plasmids were designed to overcome the unpredictable expression patterns of genes from a polycistronic message. As mentioned in the Series-2 and Series-9 polycistronic sections, often genes that express well from a single gene mRNA do not express at the same level when placed in a polycistronic message next to other genes. This effect is likely due to mRNA structure interfering with access to the ribosome binding site. When we first made our polypromoter plasmids we found that we could clone multiple genes together in the Xl1-Blue cells so that each possess a T7 promoter, followed by a Lac operator, followed by a ribosome binding site, followed by your open reading frame (T7-LacO-RBS-yORF). However, these multi-gene polypromoter plasmids were unable to be transformed into an expression strain such as BL-21 or Rosetta2. We then figured out that we needed a RecAexpression strain (like Rosetta-Blues) to successfully propagate our polypromoter plasmids. Although Rosetta-Blue cells propagated our plasmids, expression was not so great and we didn't want to rely on a specialized strain to perform our expression. Finally, we figured out that it was the LacO that follows the T7 promoter that was causing plasmid instability in our polypromoter system. Removal of the LacO allowed us to express our polypromoter plasmids in Rosetta2 cells and we have had much success with these plasmids since. Much like our Series- 2 plasmids, the Series-14 plasmids are going to give a substantial amount of leaky expression. However, even with this shortcoming, we have found Series-14 to be a valuable resource for expressing multi-protein complexes. Cloning into the Series-14 plasmids and subsequent biobrick subcloning is performed exactly as described for the Series-9 plasmids. More information on this vector can be found through http://qb3.berkeley.edu/qb3/macrolab/
How to cite: pET MBP TEV expression vector with BrioBrick polypromoter restriction sites (14-Q) was a gift from Scott Gradia (Addgene plasmid # 48311 ; http://n2t.net/addgene:48311 ; RRID:Addgene_48311)
