>Addgene plasmid #48311 | pET MBP TEV expression vector with BrioBrick polypromoter restriction sites (14-Q) | addgene partial sequence | sequence record 71551 | rrnB-T1-term-F 5'-ACGAAAGGCTCAGTCGAAAG-3'
TCTGTTGTTTGTCGGTGAGTCCTTCCAGTCTGGGCGAAAGCGCGGTCGATCAAATTAAGCAGAAGGCCAT
CCTGACGGATGGCCTTTTTGCGTTTCTATCGATCCCGCGAAATTAATACGACTCACTATAGGCCCCTCTA
GAAATAATTTTGTTTAACTTTAAGAAGGAGATATACCATGGGTTCTTCTGGTTCTAAAATCGAAGAAGGT
AAACTGGTAATCTGGATTAACGGCGATAAAGGCTATAACGGTCTCGCTGAAGTCGGTAAGAAATTCGAGA
AAGATACCGGAATTAAAGTCACCGTTGAGCATCCGGATAAACTGGAAGAGAAATTCCCACAGGTTGCGGC
AACTGGCGATGGCCCTGACATTATCTTCTGGGCACACGACCGCTTTGGTGGCTACGCTCAATCTGGCCTG
TTGGCTGAAATCACCCCGGACAAAGCGTTCCAGGACAAGCTGTATCCGTTTACCTGGGATGCCGTACGTT
ACAACGGCAAGCTGATTGCTTACCCGATCGCTGTTGAAGCGTTATCGCTGATTTATAACAAAGATCTGCT
GCCGAACCCGCCAAAAACCTGGGAAGAGATCCCGGCGCTGGATAAAGAACTGAAAGCGAAAGGTAAGAGC
GCGCTGATGTTCAACCTGCAAGAACCGTACTTCACCTGGCCGCTGATTGCTGCTGACGGGGGTTATGCGT
TCAAGTATGAAAACGGCAAGTACGACATTAAAGACGTGGGCGTGGATAACGCTGGCGCGAAAGCGGGTCT
GACCTTCCTGGTTGACCTGATTAAAAACAAACACATGAATGCAGACACCGATTACTCCATCGCAGAAGCT
GCCTTTAATAAAGGCGAAACAGCGATGACCATCAACGGCCCGTGGGCATGGTCCAACATCGACACCAGCA
AAGTGAATTATGGTGTAACGGTACTGCCGACCTTCAAGGGTCAACCATCCAAACCGTTCGTTGGCGTGCT
GAGCGCAGGTATTAACGCCGCCAGTCCGAACAAAGAGCTGGCAAAAGAGTTCCTCGAAAACTATCTGCTG
ACTGATGAAGGTCTGGAAGCGGTTAA
