>Addgene plasmid #48311 | pET MBP TEV expression vector with BrioBrick polypromoter restriction sites (14-Q) | addgene partial sequence | sequence record 71560 | MBP-F 5'-GATGAAGCCCTGAAAGACGCGCAG-3'
TGAAAACCTGTACTTCCAATCCAATATTGGAAGTGGATAACTGGCTGCTGCCACCGCTGAGCATAGCATA
ACCCCTTGGGGCCTCTAAACGGGTCTTGAGGGGTTTTTTGCTGAAAGGAGGAACTATATCAAGTCCCGAA
GTAGCTGTCAGACTGCTGGCGACCGCCGCAACTAGTGGCGTCATGCGTGCCGTATGGTCTTTCGCCTGTA
GACGCCCTACAAGCCGTACTAAAGTGGAAAGACCCGCAAAAGGTATCGCGATCGCCCTGCAGGGAACTAT
ATCCGACTAGTAGCCCGCCTAATGAGCGGGCTTTTTTTTAATTCCCCTATTTGTTTATTTTTCTAAATAC
ATTCAAATATGTATCCGCTCATGAGACAATAACCCTGATAAATGCTTCGAAAAAGGAAGAGTATGAGTAT
TCAACATTTCCGTGTCGCCCTTATTCCCTTTTTTGCGGCATTTTGCCTTCCTGTTTTTGCTCACCCAGAA
ACGCTCGTGAAAGTAAAAGACGCAGAGGACCAATTGGGGGCACGAGTGGGATACATAGAACTGGACTTGA
ATAGCGGTAAAATCCTTGAGAGTTTTCGCCCTGAAGAGCGTTTTCCAATGATGAGCACTTTCAAAGTTCT
GCTATGTGGAGCAGTATTATCCCGTGTAGATGCGGGGCAAGAGCAACTCGGACGACGAATACACTATTCG
CAGAATGACTTGGTTGAATACTCCCCAGTGACAGAAAAGCACCTTACGGACGGAATGACGGTAAGAGAAT
TATGTAGTGCCGCCATAACGATGAGTGATAACACTGCGGCGAACTTACTTCTGACAACCATCGGTGGACC
GAAGGAATTAACCGCTTTTTTGCACAATATGGGAGACCATGTAACTCGCCTTGACCGTTGGGAACCAGAA
CTGAATGAAGCCATACCAAACGACGAGCGAGACACCACAATGCCTGCGGCAATGGCAACAACATTACGCA
AACTATTAACTGGCGAACTACTTACTCTGGCTTCACGGCAACAATTAATAGACTGGCTTGAAGCGGATAA
AGTTGCAGGACCACTACTGCGTTCGGCACTTCCTGCTGGCTGGTTTATTGCTGATAAATCTGGGGCAGGA
